Addgene plasmid #113916: pEBTet_NAD-Snifit-mito
Purpose: Plasmid encoding the mitochondrial localization of the FRET semi-synthetic biosensor measuring NAD+ concentration in mammalian cells
Depositing lab: Kai Johnsson. Depositing organization: Max Planck Institute for Medical Research. Publication: Semisynthetic biosensors for mapping cellular concentrations of nicotinamide adenine dinucleotides. Sallin O, Reymond L, Gondrand C, Raith F, Koch B, Johnsson K. eLife. 2018 May 29;7. pii: 32638. doi: 10.7554/eLife.32638. PubMed 29809136.
Backbone
  Vector backbone: pEBTet
  Backbone size w/o insert (bp): 11448
  Total vector size (bp): 14157
  Vector type: Mammalian Expression
  Selectable markers: Puromycin
Growth in bacteria
  Bacterial resistance: Ampicillin, 100 μg/mL
  Growth temperature: 37°C
  Growth strain: DH5alpha
  Copy number: High Copy
Gene/Insert
  Gene/Insert name: NAD-Snifit (alt name: hSPR(D41W42)-HaloTag7-Pro30-SNAPtag)
  Species: Synthetic
  Insert size (bp): 2349
  Promoter: CMV TetO2
  Cloning method: Gibson Cloning
  Sequencing primers: 5′ CMV_Fwd; 3′ BGH_Rev
Terms and licenses: Academic/Nonprofit Terms; Industry Terms: Not Available to Industry
Depositor comments: Plasmid contains some differences in the oriP backbone sequence compared to the depositor sequence. These differences are not known to affect plasmid function.
How to cite: pEBTet_NAD-Snifit-mito was a gift from Kai Johnsson (Addgene plasmid # 113916 ; http://n2t.net/addgene:113916 ; RRID:Addgene_113916)
