[The description below was written by a language model from this plasmid's Addgene catalogue record and pLannotate feature annotations shown in this document.]
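Description:
pEBTet_NAD-Snifit-mito is a 14.2 kb mammalian expression plasmid built on the pEBTet backbone, an Epstein-Barr virus–derived episomal vector with built-in tetracycline control. It is propagated in E. coli through a high-copy ColE1/pUC-type origin with ampicillin resistance. In mammalian cells the EBV oriP origin and the EBNA1 gene allow the plasmid to be maintained as a replicating episome, and an SV40 promoter–driven puromycin N-acetyltransferase cassette permits selection of stable populations. The depositor notes some sequence differences in the oriP region relative to the reference that are not known to affect function. Short EBV, tetracycline-resistance and pBR322 fragments in the annotation appear to be backbone remnants.

The payload is the synthetic NAD-Snifit sensor, a fusion of a human sepiapterin reductase variant (listed as hSPR D41W42), HaloTag7, a 30-proline linker and SNAP-tag; the latter is annotated as an MGMT fragment because SNAP-tag derives from that protein. Four tandem copies or partial copies of the COX8 mitochondrial presequence sit upstream of the fusion and direct it to mitochondria. Expression comes from a CMV enhancer/promoter followed by two tet operator sites (CMV TetO2) and ends at a bGH polyadenylation signal. A separate cassette with RSV and SV40 promoter elements and a rabbit β-globin intron expresses TetR, which represses the CMV TetO2 promoter until tetracycline or doxycycline relieves it.

The sensor is semisynthetic: the two self-labelling tags are covalently loaded with synthetic substrates to complete a FRET sensor. The plasmid is used to measure NAD+ concentration within the mitochondria of mammalian cells.
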