Features (pLannotate 1.2.2; 33 found; start..end, strand, type, name):
     12..86      +  CDS            COX8 presequence: mitochondrial presequence of human cytochrome c oxidase subunit VIII (Rizutto et al., 1989)
     97..170     +  CDS            COX8 presequence (fragment): mitochondrial presequence of human cytochrome c oxidase subunit VIII (Rizutto et al., 1989)
    207..256     +  CDS            COX8 presequence (fragment): mitochondrial presequence of human cytochrome c oxidase subunit VIII (Rizutto et al., 1989)
    273..344     +  CDS            COX8 presequence: mitochondrial presequence of human cytochrome c oxidase subunit VIII (Rizutto et al., 1989)
    375..1154    +  CDS            SPR: SPRE_HUMAN - Experimental evidence at protein level: Swiss-Prot protein existence level 1. Catalyzes the final one or two reductions in tetra- hydrobiopterin biosynthesis to form 5,6,7,8-tetrahydrobiopterin. From Homo sapiens (Human).
   1167..2050    +  CDS            HaloTag® (fragment): modified bacterial dehalogenase that forms covalent bonds with chloroalkane derivatives
   2175..2720    +  CDS            MGMT (fragment): MGMT_HUMAN - Experimental evidence at protein level: Swiss-Prot protein existence level 1. Involved in the cellular defense against the biological effects of O6-methylguanine (O6-MeG) and O4-methylthymine (O4-MeT) in DNA. Repairs the methylated nucleobase in DNA by stoichiometrically transferring the methyl group to a cysteine residue in the enzyme. This is a suicide reaction: the enzyme is irreversibly inactivated. From Homo sapiens (Human).
   2788..2899    +  polyA_signal   bGH poly(A) signal: bovine growth hormone polyadenylation signal
   3440..5229    -  rep_origin     oriP: Epstein-Barr virus oriP replication origin (Yates et al., 2000)
   5230..5448    -  CDS            gL (fragment): GL_EBVB9 - Experimental evidence at protein level: Swiss-Prot protein existence level 1. The heterodimer glycoprotein H-glycoprotein L is required for the fusion of viral and plasma membranes leading to virus entry into the host cell. Acts as a functional inhibitor of gH and maintains gH in an inhibited form. Upon binding to host integrins, gL dissociates from gH leading to activation of the viral fusion glycoproteins gB and gH. Fusion of EBV with B-lymphocytes requires the additional receptor- binding protein gp42, which forms a complex with gH/gL. The heterodimer gH/gL targets also host EPHA
   5531..7458    -  CDS            EBNA1 (fragment): Epstein-Barr nuclear antigen 1, also known as EBNA-1 crucial for latent viral infection, and for episomal amplification of vectors containing the oriP origin (Okita et al., 2013)
   7496..7840    -  CDS            BRRF2_EBVB9 (fragment): Protein inferred from homology: Swiss-Prot protein existence level 3. From Epstein-Barr virus (strain B95-8) (HHV-4) (Human herpesvirus 4).
   7843..7866    -  promoter       tet promoter (fragment): E. coli promoter for tetracycline efflux protein gene
   7979..8083    +  promoter       AmpR promoter: bla
   8084..8944    +  CDS            AmpR: β-lactamase; bla; confers resistance to ampicillin, carbenicillin, and related antibiotics
   9115..9703    +  rep_origin     ori: high-copy-number ColE1/pMB1/pBR322/pUC origin of replication
   9749..9872    -  CDS            TcR (fragment): tetracycline efflux protein; tet; confers resistance to tetracycline
   9910..10207   +  promoter       SV40 promoter: SV40 enhancer and early promoter
  10284..10883   +  CDS            PuroR: puromycin N-acetyltransferase; pac from Streptomyces alboniger; confers resistance to puromycin
  10974..11108   +  polyA_signal   SV40 poly(A) signal: SV40 polyadenylation signal
  11230..11282   -  misc_feature   bom (fragment): basis of mobility region from pBR322
  11413..11506   +  ncRNA          Retro dr1: Accession: RF00214 - Retrovirus direct repeat 1 (dr1)
  11542..11803   +  promoter       RSV promoter: Rous sarcoma virus enhancer/promoter
  11829..11889   +  promoter       SV40 promoter (fragment): SV40 early promoter
  11920..12492   +  intron         β-globin intron: intron from rabbit β-globin gene
  12547..12565   +  promoter       T7 promoter: promoter for bacteriophage T7 RNA polymerase
  12576..13196   +  CDS            tetR: TETR2_ECOLX - Experimental evidence at protein level: Swiss-Prot protein existence level 1. TetR is the repressor of the tetracycline resistance element; its N-terminal region forms a helix-turn-helix structure and binds DNA. Binding of tetracycline to TetR reduces the repressor affinity for the tetracycline resistance gene (tetA) promoter operator sites. From Escherichia coli.
  13238..13359   +  polyA_signal   SV40 poly(A) signal: SV40 polyadenylation signal
  13414..13793   +  enhancer       CMV enhancer: human cytomegalovirus immediate early enhancer
  13794..13997   +  promoter       CMV promoter: human cytomegalovirus (CMV) immediate early promoter
  13999..14018   +  promoter       PLtetO-1 promoter (fragment): modified phage lambda PL promoter with tet operator sites (Lutz and Bujard, 1997)
  14020..14039   +  promoter       PLtetO-1 promoter (fragment): modified phage lambda PL promoter with tet operator sites (Lutz and Bujard, 1997)
  14047..14080   +  promoter       TRE3GV promoter (fragment): 3rd-generation Tet-responsive promoter that can be activated by binding of Tet-On® 3G, optimized for retroviral and lentiviral vectors
>Addgene plasmid #113916 | pEBTet_NAD-Snifit-mito | depositor full sequence | sequence record 222706 | pEBTet_NAD-Snifit-mito
AGCTTACCACCATGTCCGTCCTGACGCCGCTGCTGCTGCGGGGCTTGACAGGCTCGGCCCGGCGGCTCCC
AGTGCCGCGCGCCAAGATCCATTCGTTGTCCGTCCTGACGCCGCTGCTGCTGCGGGGCTTGACAGGCTCG
GCCCGGCGGCTCCCAGTGCCGCGCGCCAAGATCCATTCGTTGGGAGGCAGCGTGCTCACCCCACTCCTGC
TGCGGGGCTTGACAGGCTCGGCCCGGCGGCTCCCAGTGCCGCGCGCTAAAATTCACAGCCTCTCCGTCCT
GACGCCGCTGCTGCTGCGGGGCTTGACAGGCTCGGCCCGGCGGCTCCCAGTGCCGCGCGCCAAGATCCAT
TCGTTGGGAGGCAGCGGAGGCAGCGAGGGCGGGCTGGGGCGTGCTGTGTGCTTGCTGACCGGGGCCTCCC
GCGGCTTCGGCCGGACGCTGGCCCCGCTCCTGGCCTCGCTGCTGTCGCCCGGCTCCGTGCTTGTCCTTAG
CGACTGGAACGACGAGGCACTGCGCCAGCTGGAGGCCGAGCTGGGCGCCGAGCGGTCTGGCCTGCGCGTG
GTGCGGGTGCCCGCCGACCTGGGCGCCGAGGCCGGCTTGCAGCAGCTGCTCGGCGCCCTGCGCGAGCTCC
CCCGGCCCAAGGGGCTGCAGCGACTGCTGCTTATCAACAACGCGGGCTCTCTTGGGGATGTGTCCAAAGG
CTTCGTGGACCTGAGTGACTCCACTCAAGTGAACAACTACTGGGCACTGAACTTGACCTCCATGCTCTGC
CTGACTTCCAGCGTCCTGAAGGCCTTCCCGGACAGTCCTGGCCTCAACAGAACCGTGGTTAACATCTCGT
CCCTCTGTGCCCTGCAACCTTTCAAAGGCTGGGCGCTGTACTGTGCAGGAAAGGCTGCTCGTGATATGCT
GTTCCAGGTCCTGGCGCTGGAGGAACCTAATGTGAGGGTGCTGAACTATGCCCCAGGTCCTCTGGACACA
GACATGCAGCAGTTGGCCCGGGAGACCTCCGTGGACCCAGACATGCGAAAAGGGCTGCAGGAGCTGAAGG
CAAAGGGGAAGCTGGTGGATTGCAAGGTGTCAGCCCAGAAACTGCTGAGCTTACTGGAAAAGGACGAGTT
CAAGTCTGGAGCCCACGTGGACTTCTATGACAAAGAATTCGGATCCGAAATCGGTACTGGCTTTCCATTC
GACCCCCATTATGTGGAAGTCCTGGGCGAGCGCATGCACTACGTCGATGTTGGTCCGCGCGATGGCACCC
CTGTGCTGTTCCTGCACGGTAACCCGACCTCCTCCTACGTGTGGCGCAACATCATCCCGCATGTTGCACC
GACCCATCGCTGCATTGCTCCAGACCTGATCGGTATGGGCAAATCCGACAAACCAGACCTGGGTTATTTC
TTCGACGACCACGTCCGCTTCATGGATGCCTTCATCGAAGCCCTGGGTCTGGAAGAGGTCGTCCTGGTCA
TTCACGACTGGGGCTCCGCTCTGGGTTTCCACTGGGCCAAGCGCAATCCAGAGCGCGTCAAAGGTATTGC
ATTTATGGAGTTCATCCGCCCTATCCCGACCTGGGACGAATGGCCAGAATTTGCCCGCGAGACCTTCCAG
GCCTTCCGCACCACCGACGTCGGCCGCAAGCTGATCATCGATCAGAACGTTTTTATCGAGGGTACGCTGC
CGATGGGTGTCGTCCGCCCGCTGACTGAAGTCGAGATGGACCATTACCGCGAGCCGTTCCTGAATCCTGT
TGACCGCGAGCCACTGTGGCGCTTCCCAAACGAGCTGCCAATCGCCGGTGAGCCAGCGAACATCGTCGCG
CTGGTCGAAGAATACATGGACTGGCTGCACCAGTCCCCTGTCCCGAAGCTGCTGTTCTGGGGCACCCCAG
GCGTTCTGATCCCACCGGCCGAAGCCGCTCGCCTGGCCAAAAGCCTGCCTAACTGCAAGGCTGTGGACAT
CGGCCCGGGTCTGAATCTGCTGCAAGAAGACAACCCGGACCTGATCGGCAGCGAGATCGCGCGCTGGCTG
TCTACTCTGGAGATTTCCGGTAGCGGCCGCCCTCCTCCTCCGCCACCGCCACCACCGCCGCCGCCGCCAC
CACCACCTCCTCCGCCTCCTCCACCACCACCGCCACCGCCTCCACCACCTGGCGGCCGCTCTCGGTCTCT
CGAGATGGATAAAGACTGCGAAATGAAACGCACTACCCTGGACAGCCCGCTGGGTAAACTGGAACTGAGC
GGTTGCGAGCAGGGCCTGCACGAAATCATTTTCCTGGGCAAAGGTACGAGCGCTGCGGATGCGGTCGAAG
TACCGGCTCCGGCTGCGGTTCTGGGTGGCCCGGAGCCGCTGATGCAGGCTACCGCATGGCTGAACGCATA
TTTTCACCAGCCAGAGGCGATTGAAGAGTTCCCTGTACCGGCCCTGCATCACCCGGTATTTCAGCAGGAA
TCCTTTACCCGTCAGGTACTGTGGAAACTGCTGAAAGTAGTGAAATTCGGCGAGGTGATCTCCTATTCCC
ATCTGGCGGCGCTGGCTGGCAACCCAGCGGCAACTGCGGCGGTGAAAACCGCTCTGTCTGGTAATCCGGT
GCCAATTCTGATCCCGTGCCACCGTGTGGTTCAGGGCGACCTGGACGTAGGTGGCTACGAAGGCGGCCTG
GCTGTGAAAGAATGGCTGCTGGCGCACGAAGGTCACCGTCTGGGTAAACCAGGCCTGGGCTAAAGCTAGC
GGCGCGCCCGGCCGCTCGAGTCTAGAGGGCCCGTTTAAACCCGCTGATCAGCCTCGACTGTGCCTTCTAG
TTGCCAGCCATCTGTTGTTTGCCCCTCCCCCGTGCCTTCCTTGACCCTGGAAGGTGCCACTCCCACTGTC
CTTTCCTAATAAAATGAGGAAATTGCATCGCATTGTCTGAGTAGGTGTCATTCTATTCTGGGGGGTGGGG
TGGGGCAGGACAGCAAGGGGGAGGATTGGGAAGACAATAGCAGGCTAGAGGATCGATCCCCGCCCCGGAC
GAACTAAACCTGACTACGACATCTCTGCCCCTTCTTCGCGGGGCAGTGCATGTAATCCCTTCAGTTGGTT
GGTACAACTTGCCAACTGGGCCCTGTTCCACATGTGACACGGGGGGGGACCAAACACAAAGGGGTTCTCT
GACTGTAGTTGACATCCTTATAAATGGATGTGCACATTTGCCAACACTGAGTGGCTTTCATCCTGGAGCA
GACTTTGCAGTCTGTGGACTGCAACACAACATTGCCTTTATGTGTAACTCTTGGCTGAAGCTCTTACACC
AATGCTGGGGGACATGTACCTCCCAGGGGCCCAGGAAGACTACGGGAGGCTACACCAACGTCAATCAGAG
GGGCCTGTGTAGCTACCGATAAGCGGACCCTCAAGAGGGCATTAGCAATAGTGTTTATAAGGCCCCCTTG
TTAACCCTAAACGGGTAGCATATGCTTCCCGGGTAGTAGTATATACTATCCAGACTAACCCTAATTCAAT
AGCATATGTTACCCAACGGGAAGCATATGCTATCGAATTAGGGTTAGTAAAAGGGTCCTAAGGAACAGCG
ATATCTCCCACCCCATGAGCTGTCACGGTTTTATTTACATGGGGTCAGGATTCCACGAGGGTAGTGAACC
ATTTTAGTCACAAGGGCAGTGGCTGAAGATCAAGGAGCGGGCAGTGAACTCTCCTGAATCTTCGCCTGCT
TCTTCATTCTCCTTCGTTTAGCTAATAGAATAACTGCTGAGTTGTGAACAGTAAGGTGTATGTGAGGTGC
TCGAAAACAAGGTTTCAGGTGACGCCCCCAGAATAAAATTTGGACGGGGGGTTCAGTGGTGGCATTGTGC
TATGACACCAATATAACCCTCACAAACCCCTTGGGCAATAAATACTAGTGTAGGAATGAAACATTCTGAA
TATCTTTAACAATAGAAATCCATGGGGTGGGGACAAGCCGTAAAGACTGGATGTCCATCTCACACGAATT
TATGGCTATGGGCAACACATAATCCTAGTGCAATATGATACTGGGGTTATTAAGATGTGTCCCAGGCAGG
GACCAAGACAGGTGAACCATGTTGTTACACTCTATTTGTAACAAGGGGAAAGAGAGTGGACGCCGACAGC
AGCGGACTCCACTGGTTGTCTCTAACACCCCCGAAAATTAAACGGGGCTCCACGCCAATGGGGCCCATAA
ACAAAGACAAGTGGCCACTCTTTTTTTTGAAATTGTGGAGTGGGGGCACGCGTCAGCCCCCACACGCCGC
CCTGCGGTTTTGGACTGTAAAATAAGGGTGTAATAACTTGGCTGATTGTAACCCCGCTAACCACTGCGGT
CAAACCACTTGCCCACAAAACCACTAATGGCACCCCGGGGAATACCTGCATAAGTAGGTGGGCGGGCCAA
GATAGGGGCGCGATTGCTGCGATCTGGAGGACAAATTACACACACTTGCGCCTGAGCGCCAAGCACAGGG
TTGTTGGTCCTCATATTCACGAGGTCGCTGAGAGCACGGTGGGCTAATGTTGCCATGGGTAGCATATACT
ACCCAAATATCTGGATAGCATATGCTATCCTAATCTATATCTGGGTAGCATAGGCTATCCTAATCTATAT
CTGGGTAGCATATGCTATCCTAATCTATATCTGGGTAGTATATGCTATCCTAATTTATATCTGGGTAGCA
TAGGCTATCCTAATCTATATCTGGGTAGCATATGCTATCCTAATCTATATCTGGGTAGTATATGCTATCC
TAATCTGTATCCGGGTAGCATATGCTATCCTAATAGAGATTAGGGTAGTATATGCTATCCTAATTTATAT
CTGGGTAGCATATACTACCCAAATATCTGGATAGCATATGCTATCCTAATCTATATCTGGGTAGCATATG
CTATCCTAATCTATATCTGGGTAGCATAGGCTATCCTAATCTATATCTGGGTAGCATATGCTATCCTAAT
CTATATCTGGGTAGTATATGCTATCCTAATTTATATCTGGGTAGCATAGGCTATCCTAATCTATATCTGG
GTAGCATATGCTATCCTAATCTATATCTGGGTAGTATATGCTATCCTAATCTGTATCCGGGTAGCATATG
CTATCCTCATGCATATACAGTCAGCATATGATACCCAGTAGTAGAGTGGGAGTGCTATCCTTTGCATATG
CCGCCACCTCCCAAGGGGGCGTGAATTTTCGCTGCTTGTCCTTTTCCTGCTGGTTGCTCCCATTCTTAGG
TGAATTTAAGGAGGCCAGGCTAAAGCCGTCGCATGTCTGATTGCTCACCAGGTAAATGTCGCTAATGTTT
TCCAACGCGAGAAGGTGTTGAGCGCGGAGCTGAGTGACGTGACAACATGGGTATGCCCAATTGCCCCATG
TTGGGAGGACGAAAATGGTGACAAGACAGATGGCCAGAAATACACCAACAGCACGCATGATGTCTACTGG
GGATTTATTCTTTAGTGCGGGGGAATACACGGCTTTTAATACGATTGAGGGCGTCTCCTAACAAGTTACA
TCACTCCTGCCCTTCCTCACCCTCATCTCCATCACCTCCTTCATCTCCGTCATCTCCGTCATCACCCTCC
GCGGCAGCCCCTTCCACCATAGGTGGAAACCAGGGAGGCAAATCTACTCCATCGTCAAAGCTGCACACAG
TCACCCTGATATTGCAGGTAGGAGCGGGCTTTGTCATAACAAGGTCCTTAATCGCATCCTTCAAAACCTC
AGCAAATATATGAGTTTGTAAAAAGACCATGAAATAACAGACAATGGACTCCCTTAGCGGGCCAGGTTGT
GGGCCGGGTCCAGGGGCCATTCCAAAGGGGAGACGACTCAATGGTGTAAGACGACATTGTGGAATAGCAA
GGGCAGTTCCTCGCCTTAGGTTGTAAAGGGAGGTCTTACTACCTCCATATACGAACACACCGGCGACCCA
AGTTCCTTCGTCGGTAGTCCTTTCTACGTGACTCCTAGCCAGGAGAGCTCTTAAACCTTCTGCAATGTTC
TCAAATTTCGGGTTGGAACCTCCTTGACCACGATGCTTTTCCAAACCACCCTCCTTTTTTGCGCCCTGCC
TCCATCACCCTGACCCCGGGGTCCAGTGCTTGGGCCTTCTCCTGGGTCATCTGCGGGGCCCTGCTCTATC
GCTCCCGGGGGCACGTCAGGCTCACCATCTGGGCCACCTTCTTGGTGGTATTCAAAATAATCGGCTTCCC
CTACAGGGTGGAAAAATGGCCTTCTACCTGGAGGGGGCCTGCGCGGTGGAGACCCGGATGATGATGACTG
ACTACTGGGACTCCTGGGCCTCTTTTCTCCACGTCCACGACCTCTCCCCCTGGCTCTTTCACGACTTCCC
CCCCTGGCTCTTTCACGTCCTCTACCCCGGCGGCCTCCACTACCTCCTCGACCCCGGCCTCCACTACCTC
CTCGACCCCGGCCTCCACTGCCTCCTCGACCCCGGCCTCCACCTCCTGCTCCTGCCCCTCCTGCTCCTGC
CCCTCCTCCTGCTCCTGCCCCTCCTGCCCCTCCTGCTCCTGCCCCTCCTGCCCCTCCTGCTCCTGCCCCT
CCTGCCCCTCCTGCTCCTGCCCCTCCTGCCCCTCCTCCTGCTCCTGCCCCTCCTGCCCCTCCTCCTGCTC
CTGCCCCTCCTGCCCCTCCTGCTCCTGCCCCTCCTGCCCCTCCTGCTCCTGCCCCTCCTGCCCCTCCTGC
TCCTGCCCCTCCTGCTCCTGCCCCTCCTGCTCCTGCCCCTCCTGCTCCTGCCCCTCCTGCCCCTCCTGCC
CCTCCTCCTGCTCCTGCCCCTCCTGCTCCTGCCCCTCCTGCCCCTCCTGCCCCTCCTGCTCCTGCCCCTC
CTCCTGCTCCTGCCCCTCCTGCCCCTCCTGCCCCTCCTCCTGCTCCTGCCCCTCCTGCCCCTCCTCCTGC
TCCTGCCCCTCCTCCTGCTCCTGCCCCTCCTGCCCCTCCTGCCCCTCCTCCTGCTCCTGCCCCTCCTGCC
CCTCCTCCTGCTCCTGCCCCTCCTCCTGCTCCTGCCCCTCCTGCCCCTCCTGCCCCTCCTCCTGCTCCTG
CCCCTCCTCCTGCTCCTGCCCCTCCTGCCCCTCCTGCCCCTCCTGCCCCTCCTCCTGCTCCTGCCCCTCC
TCCTGCTCCTGCCCCTCCTGCTCCTGCCCCTCCCGCTCCTGCTCCTGCTCCTGTTCCACCGTGGGTCCCT
TTGCAGCCAATGCAACTTGGACGTTTTTGGGGTCTCCGGACACCATCTCTATGTCTTGGCCCTGATCCTG
AGCCGCCCGGGGCTCCTGGTCTTCCGCCTCCTCGTCCTCGTCCTCTTCCCCGTCCTCGTCCATGGTTATC
ACCCCCTCTTCTTTGAGGTCCACTGCCGCCGGAGCCTTCTGGTCCAGATGTGTCTCCCTTCTCTCCTAGG
CCATTTCCAGGTCCTGTACCTGGCCCCTCGTCAGACATGATTCACACTAAAAGAGATCAATAGACATCTT
TATTAGACGACGCTCAGTGAATACAGGGAGTGCAGACTCCTGCCCCCTCCAACAGCCCCCCCACCCTCAT
CCCCTTCATGGTCGCTGTCAGACAGATCCAGGTCTGAAAATTCCCCATCCTCCGAACCATCCTCGTCCTC
ATCACCAATTACTCGCAGCCCGGAAAACTCCCGCTGAACATCCTCAAGATTTGCGTCCTGAGCCTCAAGC
CAGGCCTCAAATTCCTCGTCCCCCTTTTTGCTGGACGGTAGGGATGGGGATTCTCGGGACCCCTCCTCTT
CCTCTTCAAGGTCACCAGACAGAGATGCTACTGGGGCAACGGAAGAAAAGCTGGGTGCGGCCTGTGAGGA
TCAGCTTATCGATGATAAGCTGTCAAACATGAGAATTCTTGAAGACGAAAGGGCCTCGTGATACGCCTAT
TTTTATAGGTTAATGTCATGATAATAATGGTTTCTTAGACGTCAGGTGGCACTTTTCGGGGAAATGTGCG
CGGAACCCCTATTTGTTTATTTTTCTAAATACATTCAAATATGTATCCGCTCATGAGACAATAACCCTGA
TAAATGCTTCAATAATATTGAAAAAGGAAGAGTATGAGTATTCAACATTTCCGTGTCGCCCTTATTCCCT
TTTTTGCGGCATTTTGCCTTCCTGTTTTTGCTCACCCAGAAACGCTGGTGAAAGTAAAAGATGCTGAAGA
TCAGTTGGGTGCACGAGTGGGTTACATCGAACTGGATCTCAACAGCGGTAAGATCCTTGAGAGTTTTCGC
CCCGAAGAACGTTTTCCAATGATGAGCACTTTTAAAGTTCTGCTATGTGGCGCGGTATTATCCCGTGTTG
ACGCCGGGCAAGAGCAACTCGGTCGCCGCATACACTATTCTCAGAATGACTTGGTTGAGTACTCACCAGT
CACAGAAAAGCATCTTACGGATGGCATGACAGTAAGAGAATTATGCAGTGCTGCCATAACCATGAGTGAT
AACACTGCGGCCAACTTACTTCTGACAACGATCGGAGGACCGAAGGAGCTAACCGCTTTTTTGCACAACA
TGGGGGATCATGTAACTCGCCTTGATCGTTGGGAACCGGAGCTGAATGAAGCCATACCAAACGACGAGCG
TGACACCACGATGCCTGCAGCAATGGCAACAACGTTGCGCAAACTATTAACTGGCGAACTACTTACTCTA
GCTTCCCGGCAACAATTAATAGACTGGATGGAGGCGGATAAAGTTGCAGGACCACTTCTGCGCTCGGCCC
TTCCGGCTGGCTGGTTTATTGCTGATAAATCTGGAGCCGGTGAGCGTGGGTCTCGCGGTATCATTGCAGC
ACTGGGGCCAGATGGTAAGCCCTCCCGTATCGTAGTTATCTACACGACGGGGAGTCAGGCAACTATGGAT
GAACGAAATAGACAGATCGCTGAGATAGGTGCCTCACTGATTAAGCATTGGTAACTGTCAGACCAAGTTT
ACTCATATATACTTTAGATTGATTTAAAACTTCATTTTTAATTTAAAAGGATCTAGGTGAAGATCCTTTT
TGATAATCTCATGACCAAAATCCCTTAACGTGAGTTTTCGTTCCACTGAGCGTCAGACCCCGTAGAAAAG
ATCAAAGGATCTTCTTGAGATCCTTTTTTTCTGCGCGTAATCTGCTGCTTGCAAACAAAAAAACCACCGC
TACCAGCGGTGGTTTGTTTGCCGGATCAAGAGCTACCAACTCTTTTTCCGAAGGTAACTGGCTTCAGCAG
AGCGCAGATACCAAATACTGTCCTTCTAGTGTAGCCGTAGTTAGGCCACCACTTCAAGAACTCTGTAGCA
CCGCCTACATACCTCGCTCTGCTAATCCTGTTACCAGTGGCTGCTGCCAGTGGCGATAAGTCGTGTCTTA
CCGGGTTGGACTCAAGACGATAGTTACCGGATAAGGCGCAGCGGTCGGGCTGAACGGGGGGTTCGTGCAC
ACAGCCCAGCTTGGAGCGAACGACCTACACCGAACTGAGATACCTACAGCGTGAGCTATGAGAAAGCGCC
ACGCTTCCCGAAGGGAGAAAGGCGGACAGGTATCCGGTAAGCGGCAGGGTCGGAACAGGAGAGCGCACGA
GGGAGCTTCCAGGGGGAAACGCCTGGTATCTTTATAGTCCTGTCGGGTTTCGCCACCTCTGACTTGAGCG
TCGATTTTTGTGATGCTCGTCAGGGGGGCGGAGCCTATGGAAAAACGCCAGCAACGCGGCCTTTTTACGG
TTCCTGGCCTTTTGCTGGCCTTGAAGCTGTCCCTGATGGTCGTCATCTACCTGCCTGGACAGCATGGCCT
GCAACGCGGGCATCCCGATGCCGCCGGAAGCGAGAAGAATCATAATGGGGAAGGCCATCCAGCCTCGCGT
CGAACTAGATGATCCGGCTGTGGAATGTGTGTCAGTTAGGGTGTGGAAAGTCCCCAGGCTCCCCAGCAGG
CAGAAGTATGCAAAGCATGCATCTCAATTAGTCAGCAACCAGGTGTGGAAAGTCCCCAGGCTCCCCAGCA
GGCAGAAGTATGCAAAGCATGCATCTCAATTAGTCAGCAACCATAGTCCCGCCCCTAACTCCGCCCATCC
CGCCCCTAACTCCGCCCAGTTCCGCCCATTCTCCGCCCCATGGCTGACTAATTTTTTTTATTTATGCAGA
GGCCGAGGCCGCCTCGGCCTCTGAGCTATTCCAGAAGTAGTGAGGAGGCTTTTTTGGAGGGTGACCGCCA
CGACCGGTGCCGCCACCATCCCCTGACCCACGCCCCTGACCCCTCACAAGGAGACGACCTTCCATGACCG
AGTACAAGCCCACGGTGCGCCTCGCCACCCGCGACGACGTCCCCCGGGCCGTACGCACCCTCGCCGCCGC
GTTCGCCGACTACCCCGCCACGCGCCACACCGTCGACCCCGACCGCCACATCGAACGCGTCACCGAGCTG
CAAGAACTCTTCCTCACGCGCGTCGGGCTCGACATCGGCAAGGTGTGGGTCGCGGACGACGGCGCCGCGG
TGGCGGTCTGGACCACGCCGGAGAGCGTCGAAGCGGGGGCGGTGTTCGCCGAGATCGGCCCGCGCATGGC
CGAGTTGAGCGGTTCCCGGCTGGCCGCGCAGCAACAGATGGAAGGCCTCCTGGCGCCGCACCGGCCCAAG
GAGCCCGCGTGGTTCCTGGCCACCGTCGGCGTCTCGCCCGACCACCAGGGCAAGGGTCTGGGCAGCGCCG
TCGTGCTCCCCGGAGTGGAGGCGGCCGAGCGCGCCGGGGTGCCCGCCTTCCTGGAGACCTCCGCGCCCCG
CAACCTCCCCTTCTACGAGCGGCTCGGCTTCACCGTCACCGCCGACGTCGAGGTGCCCGAAGGACCGCGC
ACCTGGTGCATGACCCGCAAGCCCGGTGCCTGACGCCCGCCCCACGACCCGCAGCGCCCGACCGAAAGGA
GCGCACGACCCGGTCCGACGCGGCCCGACGGGTCCGAGGGGGGTCGACCTCGAAACTTGTTTATTGCAGC
TTATAATGGTTACAAATAAAGCAATAGCATCACAAATTTCACAAATAAAGCATTTTTTTCACTGCATTCT
AGTTGTGGTTTGTCCAAACTCATCAATGTATCTTATCATGTCTGGATCTGATCCGAACCCCTTCCTCGAC
CAATTCTCATGTTTGACAGCTTATCATCGCAGATCCGGGCAACGTTGTTGCCATTGCTCGACCAATTCTC
ATGTTTGACAGCTTATCATCGCAGATCCGTATGGTGCACTCTCAGTACAATCTGCTCTGATGCCGCATAG
TTAAGCCAGTATCTGCTCCCTGCTTGTGTGTTGGAGGTCGCTGAGTAGTGCGCGAGCAAAATTTAAGCTA
CAACAAGGCAAGGCTTGACCGACAATTGCATGAAGAATCTGCTTAGGGTTAGGCGTTTTGCGCTGCTTCG
CGATGTACGGGCCAGATATACGCGTATCTGAGGGGACTAGGGTGTGTTTAGGCGAAAAGCGGGGCTTCGG
TTGTACGCGGTTAGGAGTCCCCTCAGGATATAGTAGTTTCGCTTTTGCATAGGGAGGGGGAAATGTAGTC
TTATGCAATACTCTTGTAGTCTTGCAACATGGTAACGATGAGTTAGCAACATGCCTTACAAGGAGAGAAA
AAGCACCGTGCATGCCGATTGGTGGAAGTAAGGTGGTACGATCGTGCCTTATTAGGAAGGCAACAGACGG
GTCTGACATGGATTGGACGAACCACTGAATTCCGCATTGCAGAGATATTGTATTTAAGTGCCTAGCTCGA
TACAATAAACGCCATTTGACCATTCACCACATTGGTGTGCACCTCCAAGCTGGCCGGGGATCCTCTAGGG
CCTCTGAGCTATTCCAGAAGTAGTGAAGAGGCTTTTTTGGAGGCCTAGGCTTTTGCAAAAAGCTCCGGAT
CGATCCTGAGAACTTCAGGGTGAGTTTGGGGACCCTTGATTGTTCTTTCTTTTTCGCTATTGTAAAATTC
ATGTTATATGGAGGGGGCAAAGTTTTCAGGGTGTTGTTTAGAATGGGAAGATGTCCCTTGTATCACCATG
GACCCTCATGATAATTTTGTTTCTTTCACTTTCTACTCTGTTGACAACCATTGTCTCCTCTTATTTTCTT
TTCATTTTCTGTAACTTTTTCGTTAAACTTTAGCTTGCATTTGTAACGAATTTTTAAATTCACTTTTGTT
TATTTGTCAGATTGTAAGTACTTTCTCTAATCACTTTTTTTTCAAGGCAATCAGGGTATATTATATTGTA
CTTCAGCACAGTTTTAGAGAACAATTGTTATAATTAAATGATAAGGTAGAATATTTCTGCATATAAATTC
TGGCTGGCGTGGAAATATTCTTATTGGTAGAAACAACTACATCCTGGTCATCATCCTGCCTTTCTCTTTA
TGGTTACAATGATATACACTGTTTGAGATGAGGATAAAATACTCTGAGTCCAAACCGGGCCCCTCTGCTA
ACCATGTTCATGCCTTCTTCTTTTTCCTACAGCTCCTGGGCAACGTGCTGGTTATTGTGCTGTCTCATCA
TTTTGGCAAAGAATTGTAATACGACTCACTATAGGGCGAATTGATATGTCTAGATTAGATAAAAGTAAAG
TGATTAACAGCGCATTAGAGCTGCTTAATGAGGTCGGAATCGAAGGTTTAACAACCCGTAAACTCGCCCA
GAAGCTAGGTGTAGAGCAGCCTACATTGTATTGGCATGTAAAAAATAAGCGGGCTTTGCTCGACGCCTTA
GCCATTGAGATGTTAGATAGGCACCATACTCACTTTTGCCCTTTAGAAGGGGAAAGCTGGCAAGATTTTT
TACGTAATAACGCTAAAAGTTTTAGATGTGCTTTACTAAGTCATCGCGATGGAGCAAAAGTACATTTAGG
TACACGGCCTACAGAAAAACAGTATGAAACTCTCGAAAATCAATTAGCCTTTTTATGCCAACAAGGTTTT
TCACTAGAGAATGCATTATATGCACTCAGCGCTGTGGGGCATTTTACTTTAGGTTGCGTATTGGAAGATC
AAGAGCATCAAGTCGCTAAAGAAGAAAGGGAAACACCTACTACTGATAGTATGCCGCCATTATTACGACA
AGCTATCGAATTATTTGATCACCAAGGTGCAGAGCCAGCCTTCTTATTCGGCCTTGAATTGATCATATGC
GGATTAGAAAAACAACTTAAATGTGAAAGTGGGTCCGCGTACAGCGGATCCCGGGAATTCAGATCTTATT
AAAGCAGAACTTGTTTATTGCAGCTTATAATGGTTACAAATAAAGCAATAGCATCACAAATTTCACAAAT
AAAGCATTTTTTTCACTGCATTCTAGTTGTGGTTTGTCCAAACTCATCAATGTATCTTATCATGTCTGGT
CGAATCCATGGCGCAGAACTGGTAGGTATGGAAGATCCGCGTTGACATTGATTATTGACTAGTTATTAAT
AGTAATCAATTACGGGGTCATTAGTTCATAGCCCATATATGGAGTTCCGCGTTACATAACTTACGGTAAA
TGGCCCGCCTGGCTGACCGCCCAACGACCCCCGCCCATTGACGTCAATAATGACGTATGTTCCCATAGTA
ACGCCAATAGGGACTTTCCATTGACGTCAATGGGTGGAGTATTTACGGTAAACTGCCCACTTGGCAGTAC
ATCAAGTGTATCATATGCCAAGTACGCCCCCTATTGACGTCAATGACGGTAAATGGCCCGCCTGGCATTA
TGCCCAGTACATGACCTTATGGGACTTTCCTACTTGGCAGTACATCTACGTATTAGTCATCGCTATTACC
ATGGTGATGCGGTTTTGGCAGTACATCAATGGGCGTGGATAGCGGTTTGACTCACGGGGATTTCCAAGTC
TCCACCCCATTGACGTCAATGGGAGTTTGTTTTGGCACCAAAATCAACGGGACTTTCCAAAATGTCGTAA
CAACTCCGCCCCATTGACGCAAATGGGCGGTAGGCGTGTACGGTGGGAGGTCTATATAAGCAGAGCTCTC
CCTATCAGTGATAGAGATCTCCCTATCAGTGATAGAGATCGTCGACGAGCTCGTTTAGTGAACCGTCAGA
TCGCCTGGAGACGCCATCCACGCTGTTTTGACCTCCATAGAAGACACCGGGACCGATCCAGCCTCCGGAC
TCTAGCGTTTAAACTTA
