>Addgene plasmid #113916 | pEBTet_NAD-Snifit-mito | addgene partial sequence | sequence record 222506 | Addgene Partial NGS Result
TCCTGCCCCTCCCGCTCCTGCTCCTGCTCCTGTTCCACCGTGGGTCCCTTTGCAGCCAATGCAACTTGGA
CGTTTTTGGGGTCTCCGGACACCATCTCTATGTCTTGGCCCTGATCCTGAGCCGCCCGGGGCTCCTGGTC
TTCCGCCTCCTCGTCCTCGTCCTCTTCCCCGTCCTCGTCCATGGTTATCACCCCCTCTTCTTTGAGGTCC
ACTGCCGCCGGAGCCTTCTGGTCCAGATGTGTCTCCCTTCTCTCCTAGGCCATTTCCAGGTCCTGTACCT
GGCCCCTCGTCAGACATGATTCACACTAAAAGAGATCAATAGACATCTTTATTAGACGACGCTCAGTGAA
TACAGGGAGTGCAGACTCCTGCCCCCTCCAACAGCCCCCCCACCCTCATCCCCTTCATGGTCGCTGTCAG
ACAGATCCAGGTCTGAAAATTCCCCATCCTCCGAACCATCCTCGTCCTCATCACCAATTACTCGCAGCCC
GGAAAACTCCCGCTGAACATCCTCAAGATTTGCGTCCTGAGCCTCAAGCCAGGCCTCAAATTCCTCGTCC
CCCTTTTTGCTGGACGGTAGGGATGGGGATTCTCGGGACCCCTCCTCTTCCTCTTCAAGGTCACCAGACA
GAGATGCTACTGGGGCAACGGAAGAAAAGCTGGGTGCGGCCTGTGAGGATCAGCTTATCGATGATAAGCT
GTCAAACATGAGAATTCTTGAAGACGAAAGGGCCTCGTGATACGCCTATTTTTATAGGTTAATGTCATGA
TAATAATGGTTTCTTAGACGTCAGGTGGCACTTTTCGGGGAAATGTGCGCGGAACCCCTATTTGTTTATT
TTTCTAAATACATTCAAATATGTATCCGCTCATGAGACAATAACCCTGATAAATGCTTCAATAATATTGA
AAAAGGAAGAGTATGAGTATTCAACATTTCCGTGTCGCCCTTATTCCCTTTTTTGCGGCATTTTGCCTTC
CTGTTTTTGCTCACCCAGAAACGCTGGTGAAAGTAAAAGATGCTGAAGATCAGTTGGGTGCACGAGTGGG
TTACATCGAACTGGATCTCAACAGCGGTAAGATCCTTGAGAGTTTTCGCCCCGAAGAACGTTTTCCAATG
ATGAGCACTTTTAAAGTTCTGCTATGTGGCGCGGTATTATCCCGTGTTGACGCCGGGCAAGAGCAACTCG
GTCGCCGCATACACTATTCTCAGAATGACTTGGTTGAGTACTCACCAGTCACAGAAAAGCATCTTACGGA
TGGCATGACAGTAAGAGAATTATGCAGTGCTGCCATAACCATGAGTGATAACACTGCGGCCAACTTACTT
CTGACAACGATCGGAGGACCGAAGGAGCTAACCGCTTTTTTGCACAACATGGGGGATCATGTAACTCGCC
TTGATCGTTGGGAACCGGAGCTGAATGAAGCCATACCAAACGACGAGCGTGACACCACGATGCCTGCAGC
AATGGCAACAACGTTGCGCAAACTATTAACTGGCGAACTACTTACTCTAGCTTCCCGGCAACAATTAATA
GACTGGATGGAGGCGGATAAAGTTGCAGGACCACTTCTGCGCTCGGCCCTTCCGGCTGGCTGGTTTATTG
CTGATAAATCTGGAGCCGGTGAGCGTGGGTCTCGCGGTATCATTGCAGCACTGGGGCCAGATGGTAAGCC
CTCCCGTATCGTAGTTATCTACACGACGGGGAGTCAGGCAACTATGGATGAACGAAATAGACAGATCGCT
GAGATAGGTGCCTCACTGATTAAGCATTGGTAACTGTCAGACCAAGTTTACTCATATATACTTTAGATTG
ATTTAAAACTTCATTTTTAATTTAAAAGGATCTAGGTGAAGATCCTTTTTGATAATCTCATGACCAAAAT
CCCTTAACGTGAGTTTTCGTTCCACTGAGCGTCAGACCCCGTAGAAAAGATCAAAGGATCTTCTTGAGAT
CCTTTTTTTCTGCGCGTAATCTGCTGCTTGCAAACAAAAAAACCACCGCTACCAGCGGTGGTTTGTTTGC
CGGATCAAGAGCTACCAACTCTTTTTCCGAAGGTAACTGGCTTCAGCAGAGCGCAGATACCAAATACTGT
CCTTCTAGTGTAGCCGTAGTTAGGCCACCACTTCAAGAACTCTGTAGCACCGCCTACATACCTCGCTCTG
CTAATCCTGTTACCAGTGGCTGCTGCCAGTGGCGATAAGTCGTGTCTTACCGGGTTGGACTCAAGACGAT
AGTTACCGGATAAGGCGCAGCGGTCGGGCTGAACGGGGGGTTCGTGCACACAGCCCAGCTTGGAGCGAAC
GACCTACACCGAACTGAGATACCTACAGCGTGAGCTATGAGAAAGCGCCACGCTTCCCGAAGGGAGAAAG
GCGGACAGGTATCCGGTAAGCGGCAGGGTCGGAACAGGAGAGCGCACGAGGGAGCTTCCAGGGGGAAACG
CCTGGTATCTTTATAGTCCTGTCGGGTTTCGCCACCTCTGACTTGAGCGTCGATTTTTGTGATGCTCGTC
AGGGGGGCGGAGCCTATGGAAAAACGCCAGCAACGCGGCCTTTTTACGGTTCCTGGCCTTTTGCTGGCCT
TGAAGCTGTCCCTGATGGTCGTCATCTACCTGCCTGGACAGCATGGCCTGCAACGCGGGCATCCCGATGC
CGCCGGAAGCGAGAAGAATCATAATGGGGAAGGCCATCCAGCCTCGCGTCGAACTAGATGATCCGGCTGT
GGAATGTGTGTCAGTTAGGGTGTGGAAAGTCCCCAGGCTCCCCAGCAGGCAGAAGTATGCAAAGCATGCA
TCTCAATTAGTCAGCAACCAGGTGTGGAAAGTCCCCAGGCTCCCCAGCAGGCAGAAGTATGCAAAGCATG
CATCTCAATTAGTCAGCAACCATAGTCCCGCCCCTAACTCCGCCCATCCCGCCCCTAACTCCGCCCAGTT
CCGCCCATTCTCCGCCCCATGGCTGACTAATTTTTTTTATTTATGCAGAGGCCGAGGCCGCCTCGGCCTC
TGAGCTATTCCAGAAGTAGTGAGGAGGCTTTTTTGGAGGGTGACCGCCACGACCGGTGCCGCCACCATCC
CCTGACCCACGCCCCTGACCCCTCACAAGGAGACGACCTTCCATGACCGAGTACAAGCCCACGGTGCGCC
TCGCCACCCGCGACGACGTCCCCCGGGCCGTACGCACCCTCGCCGCCGCGTTCGCCGACTACCCCGCCAC
GCGCCACACCGTCGACCCCGACCGCCACATCGAACGCGTCACCGAGCTGCAAGAACTCTTCCTCACGCGC
GTCGGGCTCGACATCGGCAAGGTGTGGGTCGCGGACGACGGCGCCGCGGTGGCGGTCTGGACCACGCCGG
AGAGCGTCGAAGCGGGGGCGGTGTTCGCCGAGATCGGCCCGCGCATGGCCGAGTTGAGCGGTTCCCGGCT
GGCCGCGCAGCAACAGATGGAAGGCCTCCTGGCGCCGCACCGGCCCAAGGAGCCCGCGTGGTTCCTGGCC
ACCGTCGGCGTCTCGCCCGACCACCAGGGCAAGGGTCTGGGCAGCGCCGTCGTGCTCCCCGGAGTGGAGG
CGGCCGAGCGCGCCGGGGTGCCCGCCTTCCTGGAGACCTCCGCGCCCCGCAACCTCCCCTTCTACGAGCG
GCTCGGCTTCACCGTCACCGCCGACGTCGAGGTGCCCGAAGGACCGCGCACCTGGTGCATGACCCGCAAG
CCCGGTGCCTGACGCCCGCCCCACGACCCGCAGCGCCCGACCGAAAGGAGCGCACGACCCGGTCCGACGC
GGCCCGACGGGTCCGAGGGGGGTCGACCTCGAAACTTGTTTATTGCAGCTTATAATGGTTACAAATAAAG
CAATAGCATCACAAATTTCACAAATAAAGCATTTTTTTCACTGCATTCTAGTTGTGGTTTGTCCAAACTC
ATCAATGTATCTTATCATGTCTGGATCTGATCCGAACCCCTTCCTCGACCAATTCTCATGTTTGACAGCT
TATCATCGCAGATCCGGGCAACGTTGTTGCCATTGCTCGACCAATTCTCATGTTTGACAGCTTATCATCG
CAGATCCGTATGGTGCACTCTCAGTACAATCTGCTCTGATGCCGCATAGTTAAGCCAGTATCTGCTCCCT
GCTTGTGTGTTGGAGGTCGCTGAGTAGTGCGCGAGCAAAATTTAAGCTACAACAAGGCAAGGCTTGACCG
ACAATTGCATGAAGAATCTGCTTAGGGTTAGGCGTTTTGCGCTGCTTCGCGATGTACGGGCCAGATATAC
GCGTATCTGAGGGGACTAGGGTGTGTTTAGGCGAAAAGCGGGGCTTCGGTTGTACGCGGTTAGGAGTCCC
CTCAGGATATAGTAGTTTCGCTTTTGCATAGGGAGGGGGAAATGTAGTCTTATGCAATACTCTTGTAGTC
TTGCAACATGGTAACGATGAGTTAGCAACATGCCTTACAAGGAGAGAAAAAGCACCGTGCATGCCGATTG
GTGGAAGTAAGGTGGTACGATCGTGCCTTATTAGGAAGGCAACAGACGGGTCTGACATGGATTGGACGAA
CCACTGAATTCCGCATTGCAGAGATATTGTATTTAAGTGCCTAGCTCGATACAATAAACGCCATTTGACC
ATTCACCACATTGGTGTGCACCTCCAAGCTGGCCGGGGATCCTCTAGGGCCTCTGAGCTATTCCAGAAGT
AGTGAAGAGGCTTTTTTGGAGGCCTAGGCTTTTGCAAAAAGCTCCGGATCGATCCTGAGAACTTCAGGGT
GAGTTTGGGGACCCTTGATTGTTCTTTCTTTTTCGCTATTGTAAAATTCATGTTATATGGAGGGGGCAAA
GTTTTCAGGGTGTTGTTTAGAATGGGAAGATGTCCCTTGTATCACCATGGACCCTCATGATAATTTTGTT
TCTTTCACTTTCTACTCTGTTGACAACCATTGTCTCCTCTTATTTTCTTTTCATTTTCTGTAACTTTTTC
GTTAAACTTTAGCTTGCATTTGTAACGAATTTTTAAATTCACTTTTGTTTATTTGTCAGATTGTAAGTAC
TTTCTCTAATCACTTTTTTTTCAAGGCAATCAGGGTATATTATATTGTACTTCAGCACAGTTTTAGAGAA
CAATTGTTATAATTAAATGATAAGGTAGAATATTTCTGCATATAAATTCTGGCTGGCGTGGAAATATTCT
TATTGGTAGAAACAACTACATCCTGGTCATCATCCTGCCTTTCTCTTTATGGTTACAATGATATACACTG
TTTGAGATGAGGATAAAATACTCTGAGTCCAAACCGGGCCCCTCTGCTAACCATGTTCATGCCTTCTTCT
TTTTCCTACAGCTCCTGGGCAACGTGCTGGTTATTGTGCTGTCTCATCATTTTGGCAAAGAATTGTAATA
CGACTCACTATAGGGCGAATTGATATGTCTAGATTAGATAAAAGTAAAGTGATTAACAGCGCATTAGAGC
TGCTTAATGAGGTCGGAATCGAAGGTTTAACAACCCGTAAACTCGCCCAGAAGCTAGGTGTAGAGCAGCC
TACATTGTATTGGCATGTAAAAAATAAGCGGGCTTTGCTCGACGCCTTAGCCATTGAGATGTTAGATAGG
CACCATACTCACTTTTGCCCTTTAGAAGGGGAAAGCTGGCAAGATTTTTTACGTAATAACGCTAAAAGTT
TTAGATGTGCTTTACTAAGTCATCGCGATGGAGCAAAAGTACATTTAGGTACACGGCCTACAGAAAAACA
GTATGAAACTCTCGAAAATCAATTAGCCTTTTTATGCCAACAAGGTTTTTCACTAGAGAATGCATTATAT
GCACTCAGCGCTGTGGGGCATTTTACTTTAGGTTGCGTATTGGAAGATCAAGAGCATCAAGTCGCTAAAG
AAGAAAGGGAAACACCTACTACTGATAGTATGCCGCCATTATTACGACAAGCTATCGAATTATTTGATCA
CCAAGGTGCAGAGCCAGCCTTCTTATTCGGCCTTGAATTGATCATATGCGGATTAGAAAAACAACTTAAA
TGTGAAAGTGGGTCCGCGTACAGCGGATCCCGGGAATTCAGATCTTATTAAAGCAGAACTTGTTTATTGC
AGCTTATAATGGTTACAAATAAAGCAATAGCATCACAAATTTCACAAATAAAGCATTTTTTTCACTGCAT
TCTAGTTGTGGTTTGTCCAAACTCATCAATGTATCTTATCATGTCTGGTCGAATCCATGGCGCAGAACTG
GTAGGTATGGAAGATCCGCGTTGACATTGATTATTGACTAGTTATTAATAGTAATCAATTACGGGGTCAT
TAGTTCATAGCCCATATATGGAGTTCCGCGTTACATAACTTACGGTAAATGGCCCGCCTGGCTGACCGCC
CAACGACCCCCGCCCATTGACGTCAATAATGACGTATGTTCCCATAGTAACGCCAATAGGGACTTTCCAT
TGACGTCAATGGGTGGAGTATTTACGGTAAACTGCCCACTTGGCAGTACATCAAGTGTATCATATGCCAA
GTACGCCCCCTATTGACGTCAATGACGGTAAATGGCCCGCCTGGCATTATGCCCAGTACATGACCTTATG
GGACTTTCCTACTTGGCAGTACATCTACGTATTAGTCATCGCTATTACCATGGTGATGCGGTTTTGGCAG
TACATCAATGGGCGTGGATAGCGGTTTGACTCACGGGGATTTCCAAGTCTCCACCCCATTGACGTCAATG
GGAGTTTGTTTTGGCACCAAAATCAACGGGACTTTCCAAAATGTCGTAACAACTCCGCCCCATTGACGCA
AATGGGCGGTAGGCGTGTACGGTGGGAGGTCTATATAAGCAGAGCTCTCCCTATCAGTGATAGAGATCTC
CCTATCAGTGATAGAGATCGTCGACGAGCTCGTTTAGTGAACCGTCAGATCGCCTGGAGACGCCATCCAC
GCTGTTTTGACCTCCATAGAAGACACCGGGACCGATCCAGCCTCCGGACTCTAGCGTTTAAACTTAAGCT
TACCACCATGTCCGTCCTGACGCCGCTGCTGCTGCGGGGCTTGACAGGCTCGGCCCGGCGGCTCCCAGTG
CCGCGCGCCAAGATCCATTCGTTGTCCGTCCTGACGCCGCTGCTGCTGCGGGGCTTGACAGGCTCGGCCC
GGCGGCTCCCAGTGCCGCGCGCCAAGATCCATTCGTTGGGAGGCAGCGTGCTCACCCCACTCCTGCTGCG
GGGCTTGACAGGCTCGGCCCGGCGGCTCCCAGTGCCGCGCGCTAAAATTCACAGCCTCTCCGTCCTGACG
CCGCTGCTGCTGCGGGGCTTGACAGGCTCGGCCCGGCGGCTCCCAGTGCCGCGCGCCAAGATCCATTCGT
TGGGAGGCAGCGGAGGCAGCGAGGGCGGGCTGGGGCGTGCTGTGTGCTTGCTGACCGGGGCCTCCCGCGG
CTTCGGCCGGACGCTGGCCCCGCTCCTGGCCTCGCTGCTGTCGCCCGGCTCCGTGCTTGTCCTTAGCGAC
TGGAACGACGAGGCACTGCGCCAGCTGGAGGCCGAGCTGGGCGCCGAGCGGTCTGGCCTGCGCGTGGTGC
GGGTGCCCGCCGACCTGGGCGCCGAGGCCGGCTTGCAGCAGCTGCTCGGCGCCCTGCGCGAGCTCCCCCG
GCCCAAGGGGCTGCAGCGACTGCTGCTTATCAACAACGCGGGCTCTCTTGGGGATGTGTCCAAAGGCTTC
GTGGACCTGAGTGACTCCACTCAAGTGAACAACTACTGGGCACTGAACTTGACCTCCATGCTCTGCCTGA
CTTCCAGCGTCCTGAAGGCCTTCCCGGACAGTCCTGGCCTCAACAGAACCGTGGTTAACATCTCGTCCCT
CTGTGCCCTGCAACCTTTCAAAGGCTGGGCGCTGTACTGTGCAGGAAAGGCTGCTCGTGATATGCTGTTC
CAGGTCCTGGCGCTGGAGGAACCTAATGTGAGGGTGCTGAACTATGCCCCAGGTCCTCTGGACACAGACA
TGCAGCAGTTGGCCCGGGAGACCTCCGTGGACCCAGACATGCGAAAAGGGCTGCAGGAGCTGAAGGCAAA
GGGGAAGCTGGTGGATTGCAAGGTGTCAGCCCAGAAACTGCTGAGCTTACTGGAAAAGGACGAGTTCAAG
TCTGGAGCCCACGTGGACTTCTATGACAAAGAATTCGGATCCGAAATCGGTACTGGCTTTCCATTCGACC
CCCATTATGTGGAAGTCCTGGGCGAGCGCATGCACTACGTCGATGTTGGTCCGCGCGATGGCACCCCTGT
GCTGTTCCTGCACGGTAACCCGACCTCCTCCTACGTGTGGCGCAACATCATCCCGCATGTTGCACCGACC
CATCGCTGCATTGCTCCAGACCTGATCGGTATGGGCAAATCCGACAAACCAGACCTGGGTTATTTCTTCG
ACGACCACGTCCGCTTCATGGATGCCTTCATCGAAGCCCTGGGTCTGGAAGAGGTCGTCCTGGTCATTCA
CGACTGGGGCTCCGCTCTGGGTTTCCACTGGGCCAAGCGCAATCCAGAGCGCGTCAAAGGTATTGCATTT
ATGGAGTTCATCCGCCCTATCCCGACCTGGGACGAATGGCCAGAATTTGCCCGCGAGACCTTCCAGGCCT
TCCGCACCACCGACGTCGGCCGCAAGCTGATCATCGATCAGAACGTTTTTATCGAGGGTACGCTGCCGAT
GGGTGTCGTCCGCCCGCTGACTGAAGTCGAGATGGACCATTACCGCGAGCCGTTCCTGAATCCTGTTGAC
CGCGAGCCACTGTGGCGCTTCCCAAACGAGCTGCCAATCGCCGGTGAGCCAGCGAACATCGTCGCGCTGG
TCGAAGAATACATGGACTGGCTGCACCAGTCCCCTGTCCCGAAGCTGCTGTTCTGGGGCACCCCAGGCGT
TCTGATCCCACCGGCCGAAGCCGCTCGCCTGGCCAAAAGCCTGCCTAACTGCAAGGCTGTGGACATCGGC
CCGGGTCTGAATCTGCTGCAAGAAGACAACCCGGACCTGATCGGCAGCGAGATCGCGCGCTGGCTGTCTA
CTCTGGAGATTTCCGGTAGCGGCCGCCCTCCTCCTCCGCCACCGCCACCACCGCCGCCGCCGCCACCACC
ACCTCCTCCGCCTCCTCCACCACCACCGCCACCGCCTCCACCACCTGGCGGCCGCTCTCGGTCTCTCGAG
ATGGATAAAGACTGCGAAATGAAACGCACTACCCTGGACAGCCCGCTGGGTAAACTGGAACTGAGCGGTT
GCGAGCAGGGCCTGCACGAAATCATTTTCCTGGGCAAAGGTACGAGCGCTGCGGATGCGGTCGAAGTACC
GGCTCCGGCTGCGGTTCTGGGTGGCCCGGAGCCGCTGATGCAGGCTACCGCATGGCTGAACGCATATTTT
CACCAGCCAGAGGCGATTGAAGAGTTCCCTGTACCGGCCCTGCATCACCCGGTATTTCAGCAGGAATCCT
TTACCCGTCAGGTACTGTGGAAACTGCTGAAAGTAGTGAAATTCGGCGAGGTGATCTCCTATTCCCATCT
GGCGGCGCTGGCTGGCAACCCAGCGGCAACTGCGGCGGTGAAAACCGCTCTGTCTGGTAATCCGGTGCCA
ATTCTGATCCCGTGCCACCGTGTGGTTCAGGGCGACCTGGACGTAGGTGGCTACGAAGGCGGCCTGGCTG
TGAAAGAATGGCTGCTGGCGCACGAAGGTCACCGTCTGGGTAAACCAGGCCTGGGCTAAAGCTAGCGGCG
CGCCCGGCCGCTCGAGTCTAGAGGGCCCGTTTAAACCCGCTGATCAGCCTCGACTGTGCCTTCTAGTTGC
CAGCCATCTGTTGTTTGCCCCTCCCCCGTGCCTTCCTTGACCCTGGAAGGTGCCACTCCCACTGTCCTTT
CCTAATAAAATGAGGAAATTGCATCGCATTGTCTGAGTAGGTGTCATTCTATTCTGGGGGGTGGGGTGGG
GCAGGACAGCAAGGGGGAGGATTGGGAAGACAATAGCAGGCTAGAGGATCGATCCCCGCCCCGGACGAAC
TAAACCTGACTACGACATCTCTGCCCCTTCTTCGCGGGGCAGTGCATGTAATCCCTTCAGTTGGTTGGTA
CAACTTGCCAACTGGGCCCTGTTCCACATGTGACACGGGGGGGGACCAAACACAAAGGGGTTCTCTGACT
GTAGTTGACATCCTTATAAATGGATGTGCACATTTGCCAACACTGAGTGGCTTTCATCCTGGAGCAGACT
TTGCAGTCTGTGGACTGCAACACAACATTGCCTTTATGTGTAACTCTTGGCTGAAGCTCTTACACCAATG
CTGGGGGACATGTACCTCCCAGGGGCCCAGGAAGACTACGGGAGGCTACACCAACGTCAATCAGAGGGGC
CTGTGTAGCTACCGATAAGCGGACCCTCAAGAGGGCATTAGCAATAGTGTTTATAAGGCCCCCTTGTTAA
CCCTAAACGGGTAGCATATGCTTCCCGGGTAGTAGTATATACTATCCAGACTAACCCTAATTCAATAGCA
TATGTTACCCAACGGGAAGCATATGCTATCGAATTAGGGTTAGTAAAAGGGTCCTAAGGAACAGCGATAT
CTCCCACCCCATGAGCTGTCACGGTTTTATTTACATGGGGTCAGGATTCCACGAGGGTAGTGAACCATTT
TAGTCACAAGGGCAGTGGCTGAAGATCAAGGAGCGGGCAGTGAACTCTCCTGAATCTTCGCCTGCTTCTT
CATTCTCCTTCGTTTAGCTAATAGAATAACTGCTGAGTTGTGAACAGTAAGGTGTATGTGAGGTGCTCGA
AAACAAGGTTTCAGGTGACGCCCCCAGAATAAAATTTGGACGGGGGGTTCAGTGGTGGCATTGTGCTATG
ACACCAATATAACCCTCACAAACCCCTTGGGCAATAAATACTAGTGTAGGAATGAAACATTCTGAATATC
TTTAACAATAGAAATCCATGGGGTGGGGACAAGCCGTAAAGACTGGATGTCCATCTCACACGAATTTATG
GCTATGGGCAACACATAATCCTAGTGCAATATGATACTGGGGTTATTAAGATGTGTCCCAGGCAGGGACC
AAGACAGGTGAACCATGTTGTTACACTCTATTTGTAACAAGGGGAAAGAGAGTGGACGCCGACAGCAGCG
GACTCCACTGGTTGTCTCTAACACCCCCGAAAATTAAACGGGGCTCCACGCCAATGGGGCCCATAAACAA
AGACAAGTGGCCACTCTTTTTTTTGAAATTGTGGAGTGGGGGCACGCGTCAGCCCCCACACGCCGCCCTG
CGGTTTTGGACTGTAAAATAAGGGTGTAATAACTTGGCTGATTGTAACCCCGCTAACCACTGCGGTCAAA
CCACTTGCCCACAAAACCACTAATGGCACCCCGGGGAATACCTGCATAAGTAGGTGGGCGGGCCAAGATA
GGGGCGCGATTGCTGCGATCTGGAGGACAAATTACACACACTTGCGCCTGAGCGCCAAGCACAGGGTTGT
TGGTCCTCATATTCACGAGGTCGCTGAGAGCACGGTGGGCTAATGTTGCCATGGGTAGCATATACTACCC
AAATATCTGGATAGCATATGCTATCCTAATCTATATCTGGGTAGCATAGGCTATCCTAATCTATATCTGG
GTAGTATATGCTATCCTAATCTGTATCCGGGTAGCATATGCTATCCTAATAGAGATTAGGGTAGTATATG
CTATCCTAATTTATATCTGGGTAGCATATACTACCCAAATATCTGGATAGCATATGCTATCCTAATCTAT
ATCTGGGTAGCATATGCTATCCTAATCTATATCTGGGTAGCATATGCTATCCTAATCTATATCTGGGTAG
TATATGCTATCCTAATTTATATCTGGGTAGCATAGGCTATCCTAATCTATATCTGGGTAGCATATGCTAT
CCTAATCTATATCTGGGTAGTATATGCTATCCTAATCTGTATCCGGGTAGCATATGCTATCCTCATGCAT
ATACAGTCAGCATATGATACCCAGTAGTAGAGTGGGAGTGCTATCCTTTGCATATGCCGCCACCTCCCAA
GGGGGCGTGAATTTTCGCTGCTTGTCCTTTTCCTGCTGGTTGCTCCCATTCTTAGGTGAATTTAAGGAGG
CCAGGCTAAAGCCGTCGCATGTCTGATTGCTCACCAGGTAAATGTCGCTAATGTTTTCCAACGCGAGAAG
GTGTTGAGCGCGGAGCTGAGTGACGTGACAACATGGGTATGCCCAATTGCCCCATGTTGGGAGGACGAAA
ATGGTGACAAGACAGATGGCCAGAAATACACCAACAGCACGCATGATGTCTACTGGGGATTTATTCTTTA
GTGCGGGGGAATACACGGCTTTTAATACGATTGAGGGCGTCTCCTAACAAGTTACATCACTCCTGCCCTT
CCTCACCCTCATCTCCATCACCTCCTTCATCTCCGTCATCTCCGTCATCACCCTCCGCGGCAGCCCCTTC
CACCATAGGTGGAAACCAGGGAGGCAAATCTACTCCATCGTCAAAGCTGCACACAGTCACCCTGATATTG
CAGGTAGGAGCGGGCTTTGTCATAACAAGGTCCTTAATCGCATCCTTCAAAACCTCAGCAAATATATGAG
TTTGTAAAAAGACCATGAAATAACAGACAATGGACTCCCTTAGCGGGCCAGGTTGTGGGCCGGGTCCAGG
GGCCATTCCAAAGGGGAGACGACTCAATGGTGTAAGACGACATTGTGGAATAGCAAGGGCAGTTCCTCGC
CTTAGGTTGTAAAGGGAGGTCTTACTACCTCCATATACGAACACACCGGCGACCCAAGTTCCTTCGTCGG
TAGTCCTTTCTACGTGACTCCTAGCCAGGAGAGCTCTTAAACCTTCTGCAATGTTCTCAAATTTCGGGTT
GGAACCTCCTTGACCACGATGCTTTCCAAACCACCCTCCTTTTTTGCGCCTGCCTCCATCACCCTGACCC
CGGGGTCCAGTGCTTGGGCCTTCTCCTGGGTCATCTGCGGGGCCCTGCTCTATCGCTCCCGGGGGCACGT
CAGGCTCACCATCTGGGCCACCTTCTTGGTGGTATTCAAAATAATCGGCTTCCCCTACAGGGTGGAAAAA
TGGCCTTCTACCTGGAGGGGGCCTGCGCGGTGGAGACCCGGATGATGATGACTGACTACTGGGACTCCTG
GGCCTCTTTTCTCCACGTCCACGACCTCTCCCCCTGGCTCTTTCACGACTTCCCCCCCTGGCTCTTTCAC
GTCCTCTACCCCGGCGGCCTCCACTACCTCCTCGACCCCGGCCTCCACTACCTCCTCGACCCCGGCCTCC
ACTGCCTCCTCGACCCCGGCCTCCACCTCCTGCTCCTGCCCCTCCTGCTCCTGCCCCTCCTCCTGCTCCT
GCCCCTCCTGC
